>Addgene plasmid #14179 | pAG426GAL-ccdB-ECFP | depositor full sequence | sequence record 7842 | Author sequence
GACGAAAGGGCCTCGTGATACGCCTATTTTTATAGGTTAATGTCATGATAATAATGGTTTCTTAGTATGA
TCCAATATCAAAGGAAATGATAGCATTGAAGGATGAGACTAATCCAATTGAGGAGTGGCAGCATATAGAA
CAGCTAAAGGGTAGTGCTGAAGGAAGCATACGATACCCCGCATGGAATGGGATAATATCACAGGAGGTAC
TAGACTACCTTTCATCCTACATAAATAGACGCATATAAGTACGCATTTAAGCATAAACACGCACTATGCC
GTTCTTCTCATGTATATATATATACAGGCAACACGCAGATATAGGTGCGACGTGAACAGTGAGCTGTATG
TGCGCAGCTCGCGTTGCATTTTCGGAAGCGCTCGTTTTCGGAAACGCTTTGAAGTTCCTATTCCGAAGTT
CCTATTCTCTAGAAAGTATAGGAACTTCAGAGCGCTTTTGAAAACCAAAAGCGCTCTGAAGACGCACTTT
CAAAAAACCAAAAACGCACCGGACTGTAACGAGCTACTAAAATATTGCGAATACCGCTTCCACAAACATT
GCTCAAAAGTATCTCTTTGCTATATATCTCTGTGCTATATCCCTATATAACCTACCCATCCACCTTTCGC
TCCTTGAACTTGCATCTAAACTCGACCTCTACATTTTTTATGTTTATCTCTAGTATTACTCTTTAGACAA
AAAAATTGTAGTAAGAACTATTCATAGAGTGAATCGAAAACAATACGAAAATGTAAACATTTCCTATACG
TAGTATATAGAGACAAAATAGAAGAAACCGTTCATAATTTTCTGACCAATGAAGAATCATCAACGCTATC
ACTTTCTGTTCACAAAGTATGCGCAATCCACATCGGTATAGAATATAATCGGGGATGCCTTTATCTTGAA
AAAATGCACCCGCAGCTTCGCTAGTAATCAGTAAACGCGGGAAGTGGAGTCAGGCTTTTTTTATGGAAGA
GAAAATAGACACCAAAGTAGCCTTCTTCTAACCTTAACGGACCTACAGTGCAAAAAGTTATCAAGAGACT
GCATTATAGAGCGCACAAAGGAGAAAAAAAGTAATCTAAGATGCTTTGTTAGAAAAATAGCGCTCTCGGG
ATGCATTTTTGTAGAACAAAAAAGAAGTATAGATTCTTTGTTGGTAAAATAGCGCTCTCGCGTTGCATTT
CTGTTCTGTAAAAATGCAGCTCAGATTCTTTGTTTGAAAAATTAGCGCTCTCGCGTTGCATTTTTGTTTT
ACAAAAATGAAGCACAGATTCTTCGTTGGTAAAATAGCGCTTTCGCGTTGCATTTCTGTTCTGTAAAAAT
GCAGCTCAGATTCTTTGTTTGAAAAATTAGCGCTCTCGCGTTGCATTTTTGTTCTACAAAATGAAGCACA
GATGCTTCGTTCAGGTGGCACTTTTCGGGGAAATGTGCGCGGAACCCCTATTTGTTTATTTTTCTAAATA
CATTCAAATATGTATCCGCTCATGAGACAATAACCCTGATAAATGCTTCAATAATATTGAAAAAGGAAGA
GTATGAGTATTCAACATTTCCGTGTCGCCCTTATTCCCTTTTTTGCGGCATTTTGCCTTCCTGTTTTTGC
TCACCCAGAAACGCTGGTGAAAGTAAAAGATGCTGAAGATCAGTTGGGTGCACGAGTGGGTTACATCGAA
CTGGATCTCAACAGCGGTAAGATCCTTGAGAGTTTTCGCCCCGAAGAACGTTTTCCAATGATGAGCACTT
TTAAAGTTCTGCTATGTGGCGCGGTATTATCCCGTATTGACGCCGGGCAAGAGCAACTCGGTCGCCGCAT
ACACTATTCTCAGAATGACTTGGTTGAGTACTCACCAGTCACAGAAAAGCATCTTACGGATGGCATGACA
GTAAGAGAATTATGCAGTGCTGCCATAACCATGAGTGATAACACTGCGGCCAACTTACTTCTGACAACGA
TCGGAGGACCGAAGGAGCTAACCGCTTTTTTGCACAACATGGGGGATCATGTAACTCGCCTTGATCGTTG
GGAACCGGAGCTGAATGAAGCCATACCAAACGACGAGCGTGACACCACGATGCCTGTAGCAATGGCAACA
ACGTTGCGCAAACTATTAACTGGCGAACTACTTACTCTAGCTTCCCGGCAACAATTAATAGACTGGATGG
AGGCGGATAAAGTTGCAGGACCACTTCTGCGCTCGGCCCTTCCGGCTGGCTGGTTTATTGCTGATAAATC
TGGAGCCGGTGAGCGTGGGTCTCGCGGTATCATTGCAGCACTGGGGCCAGATGGTAAGCCCTCCCGTATC
GTAGTTATCTACACGACGGGGAGTCAGGCAACTATGGATGAACGAAATAGACAGATCGCTGAGATAGGTG
CCTCACTGATTAAGCATTGGTAACTGTCAGACCAAGTTTACTCATATATACTTTAGATTGATTTAAAACT
TCATTTTTAATTTAAAAGGATCTAGGTGAAGATCCTTTTTGATAATCTCATGACCAAAATCCCTTAACGT
GAGTTTTCGTTCCACTGAGCGTCAGACCCCGTAGAAAAGATCAAAGGATCTTCTTGAGATCCTTTTTTTC
TGCGCGTAATCTGCTGCTTGCAAACAAAAAAACCACCGCTACCAGCGGTGGTTTGTTTGCCGGATCAAGA
GCTACCAACTCTTTTTCCGAAGGTAACTGGCTTCAGCAGAGCGCAGATACCAAATACTGTCCTTCTAGTG
TAGCCGTAGTTAGGCCACCACTTCAAGAACTCTGTAGCACCGCCTACATACCTCGCTCTGCTAATCCTGT
TACCAGTGGCTGCTGCCAGTGGCGATAAGTCGTGTCTTACCGGGTTGGACTCAAGACGATAGTTACCGGA
TAAGGCGCAGCGGTCGGGCTGAACGGGGGGTTCGTGCACACAGCCCAGCTTGGAGCGAACGACCTACACC
GAACTGAGATACCTACAGCGTGAGCTATGAGAAAGCGCCACGCTTCCCGAAGGGAGAAAGGCGGACAGGT
ATCCGGTAAGCGGCAGGGTCGGAACAGGAGAGCGCACGAGGGAGCTTCCAGGGGGAAACGCCTGGTATCT
TTATAGTCCTGTCGGGTTTCGCCACCTCTGACTTGAGCGTCGATTTTTGTGATGCTCGTCAGGGGGGCGG
AGCCTATGGAAAAACGCCAGCAACGCGGCCTTTTTACGGTTCCTGGCCTTTTGCTGGCCTTTTGCTCACA
TGTTCTTTCCTGCGTTATCCCCTGATTCTGTGGATAACCGTATTACCGCCTTTGAGTGAGCTGATACCGC
TCGCCGCAGCCGAACGACCGAGCGCAGCGAGTCAGTGAGCGAGGAAGCGGAAGAGCGCCCAATACGCAAA
CCGCCTCTCCCCGCGCGTTGGCCGATTCATTAATGCAGCTGGCACGACAGGTTTCCCGACTGGAAAGCGG
GCAGTGAGCGCAACGCAATTAATGTGAGTTACCTCACTCATTAGGCACCCCAGGCTTTACACTTTATGCT
TCCGGCTCCTATGTTGTGTGGAATTGTGAGCGGATAACAATTTCACACAGGAAACAGCTATGACCATGAT
TACGCCAAGCGCGCAATTAACCCTCACTAAAGGGAACAAAAGCTGGAGCTCTAGTACGGATTAGAAGCCG
CCGAGCGGGCGACAGCCCTCCGACGGAAGACTCTCCTCCGTGCGTCCTCGTCTTCACCGGTCGCGTTCCT
GAAACGCAGATGTGCCTCGCGCCGCACTGCTCCGAACAATAAAGATTCTACAATACTAGCTTTTATGGTT
ATGAAGAGGAAAAATTGGCAGTAACCTGGCCCCACAAACCTTCAAATTAACGAATCAAATTAACAACCAT
AGGATGATAATGCGATTAGTTTTTTAGCCTTATTTCTGGGGTAATTAATCAGCGAAGCGATGATTTTTGA
TCTATTAACAGATATATAAATGGAAAAGCTGCATAACCACTTTAACTAATACTTTCAACATTTTCAGTTT
GTATTACTTCTTATTCAAATGTCATAAAAGTATCAACAAAAAATTGTTAATATACCTCTATACTTTAACG
TCAAGGAGAAAAAACCCCGGATTCTAGAACTAGTGGATCCCCCATCACAAGTTTGTACAAAAAAGCTGAA
CGAGAAACGTAAAATGATATAAATATCAATATATTAAATTAGATTTTGCATAAAAAACAGACTACATAAT
ACTGTAAAACACAACATATCCAGTCACTATGGCGGCCGCATTAGGCACCCCAGGCTTTACACTTTATGCT
TCCGGCTCGTATAATGTGTGGATTTTGAGTTAGGATCCGTCGAGATTTTCAGGAGCTAAGGAAGCTAAAA
TGGAGAAAAAAATCACTGGATATACCACCGTTGATATATCCCAATGGCATCGTAAAGAACATTTTGAGGC
ATTTCAGTCAGTTGCTCAATGTACCTATAACCAGACCGTTCAGCTGGATATTACGGCCTTTTTAAAGACC
GTAAAGAAAAATAAGCACAAGTTTTATCCGGCCTTTATTCACATTCTTGCCCGCCTGATGAATGCTCATC
CGGAATTCCGTATGGCAATGAAAGACGGTGAGCTGGTGATATGGGATAGTGTTCACCCTTGTTACACCGT
TTTCCATGAGCAAACTGAAACGTTTTCATCGCTCTGGAGTGAATACCACGACGATTTCCGGCAGTTTCTA
CACATATATTCGCAAGATGTGGCGTGTTACGGTGAAAACCTGGCCTATTTCCCTAAAGGGTTTATTGAGA
ATATGTTTTTCGTCTCAGCCAATCCCTGGGTGAGTTTCACCAGTTTTGATTTAAACGTGGCCAATATGGA
CAACTTCTTCGCCCCCGTTTTCACCATGGGCAAATATTATACGCAAGGCGACAAGGTGCTGATGCCGCTG
GCGATTCAGGTTCATCATGCCGTCTGTGATGGCTTCCATGTCGGCAGAATGCTTAATGAATTACAACAGT
ACTGCGATGAGTGGCAGGGCGGGGCGTAAACGCCGCGTGGATCCGGCTTACTAAAAGCCAGATAACAGTA
TGCGTATTTGCGCGCTGATTTTTGCGGTATAAGAATATATACTGATATGTATACCCGAAGTATGTCAAAA
AGAGGTATGCTATGAAGCAGCGTATTACAGTGACAGTTGACAGCGACAGCTATCAGTTGCTCAAGGCATA
TATGATGTCAATATCTCCGGTCTGGTAAGCACAACCATGCAGAATGAAGCCCGTCGTCTGCGTGCCGAAC
GCTGGAAAGCGGAAAATCAGGAAGGGATGGCTGAGGTCGCCCGGTTTATTGAAATGAACGGCTCTTTTGC
TGACGAGAACAGGGGCTGGTGAAATGCAGTTTAAGGTTTACACCTATAAAAGAGAGAGCCGTTATCGTCT
GTTTGTGGATGTACAGAGTGATATTATTGACACGCCCGGGCGACGGATGGTGATCCCCCTGGCCAGTGCA
CGTCTGCTGTCAGATAAAGTCTCCCGTGAACTTTACCCGGTGGTGCATATCGGGGATGAAAGCTGGCGCA
TGATGACCACCGATATGGCCAGTGTGCCGGTCTCCGTTATCGGGGAAGAAGTGGCTGATCTCAGCCACCG
CGAAAATGACATCAAAAACGCCATTAACCTGATGTTCTGGGGAATATAAATGTCAGGCTCCCTTATACAC
AGCCAGTCTGCAGGTCGACCATAGTGACTGGATATGTTGTGTTTTACAGTATTATGTAGTCTGTTTTTTA
TGCAAAATCTAATTTAATATATTGATATTTATATCATTTTACGTTTCTCGTTCAGCTTTCTTGTACAAAG
TGGTGATGGGCTGCAGGAATTCGATATCAAGCTTAATGGTGAGCAAGGGCGAGGAGCTGTTCACCGGGGT
GGTGCCCATCCTGGTCGAGCTGGACGGCGACGTAAACGGCCACAAGTTCAGCGTGTCCGGCGAGGGCGAG
GGCGATGCCACCTACGGCAAGCTGACCCTGAAGTTCATCTGCACCACCGGCAAGCTGCCCGTGCCCTGGC
CCACCCTCGTGACCACCCTGACCTGGGGCGTGCAGTGCTTCAGCCGCTACCCCGACCACATGAAGCAGCA
CGACTTCTTCAAGTCCGCCATGCCCGAAGGCTACGTCCAGGAGCGCACCATCTTCTTCAAGGACGACGGC
AACTACAAGACCCGCGCCGAGGTGAAGTTCGAGGGCGACACCCTGGTGAACCGCATCGAGCTGAAGGGCA
TCGACTTCAAGGAGGACGGCAACATCCTGGGGCACAAGCTGGAGTACAACTACATCAGCCACAACGTCTA
TATCACCGCCGACAAGCAGAAGAACGGCATCAAGGCCAACTTCAAGATCCGCCACAACATCGAGGACGGC
AGCGTGCAGCTCGCCGACCACTACCAGCAGAACACCCCCATCGGCGACGGCCCCGTGCTGCTGCCCGACA
ACCACTACCTGAGCACCCAGTCCGCCCTGAGCAAAGACCCCAACGAGAAGCGCGATCACATGGTCCTGCT
GGAGTTCGTGACCGCCGCCGGGATCACTCTCGGCATGGACGAGCTGTACAAGCTGTACAAGTAACTCGAG
TCATGTAATTAGTTATGTCACGCTTACATTCACGCCCTCCCCCCACATCCGCTCTAACCGAAAAGGAAGG
AGTTAGACAACCTGAAGTCTAGGTCCCTATTTATTTTTTTATAGTTATGTTAGTATTAAGAACGTTATTT
ATATTTCAAATTTTTCTTTTTTTTCTGTACAGACGCGTGTACGCATGTAACATTATACTGAAAACCTTGC
TTGAGAAGGTTTTGGGACGCTCGAAGGCTTTAATTTGCGGCCGGTACCCAATTCGCCCTATAGTGAGTCG
TATTACGCGCGCTCACTGGCCGTCGTTTTACAACGTCGTGACTGGGAAAACCCTGGCGTTACCCAACTTA
ATCGCCTTGCAGCACATCCCCCTTTCGCCAGCTGGCGTAATAGCGAAGAGGCCCGCACCGATCGCCCTTC
CCAACAGTTGCGCAGCCTGAATGGCGAATGGCGCG
[124 nt withheld, positions 7036-7159]
C
[91 nt withheld, positions 7161-7251]
A
[49 nt withheld, positions 7253-7301]
CCTTTGACGTTGGAGTCCACGTTCTTT
[37 nt withheld, positions 7329-7365]
ACCCTATCTCGGTCTATTCTTTTGATTTATAAGGGATTTTGCCGATTTCGGCCTATTGGTTAAAAAATGA
GCTGATTTAACAAAAATTTAACGCGAATTTTAACAAAATATTAACGTTTACAATTTCCTGATGCGGTATT
TTCTCCTTACGCATCTGTGCGGTATTTCACACCGCATAGGGTAATAACTGATATAATTAAATTGAAGCTC
TAATTTGTGAGTTTAGTATACATGCATTTACTTATAATACAGTTTTTTAGTTTTGCTGGCCGCATCTTCT
CAAATATGCTTCCCAGCCTGCTTTTCTGTAACGTTCACCCTCTACCTTAGCATCCCTTCCCTTTGCAAAT
AGTCCTCTTCCAACAATAATAATGTCAGATCCTGTAGAGACCACATCATCCACGGTTCTATACTGTTGAC
CCAATGCGTCTCCCTTGTCATCTAAACCCACACCGGGTGTCATAATCAACCAATCGTAACCTTCATCTCT
TCCACCCATGTCTCTTTGAGCAATAAAGCCGATAACAAAATCTTTGTCGCTCTTCGCAATGTCAACAGTA
CCCTTAGTATATTCTCCAGTAGATAGGGAGCCCTTGCATGACAATTCTGCTAACATCAAAAGGCCTCTAG
GTTCCTTTGTTACTTCTTCTGCCGCCTGCTTCAAACCGCTAACAATACCTGGGCCCACCACACCGTGTGC
ATTCGTAATGTCTGCCCATTCTGCTATTCTGTATACACCCGCAGAGTACTGCAATTTGACTGTATTACCA
ATGTCAGCAAATTTTCTGTCTTCGAAGAGTAAAAAATTGTACTTGGCGGATAATGCCTTTAGCGGCTTAA
CTGTGCCCTCCATGGAAAAATCAGTCAAGATATCCACATGTGTTTTTAGTAAACAAATTTTGGGACCTAA
TGCTTCAACTAACTCCAGTAATTCCTTGGTGGTACGAACATCCAATGAAGCACACAAGTTTGTTTGCTTT
TCGTGCATGATATTAAATAGCTTGGCAGCAACAGGACTAGGATGAGTAGCAGCACGTTCCTTATATGTAG
CTTTCGACATGATTTATCTTCGTTTCCTGCAGGTTTTTGTTCTGTGCAGTTGGGTTAAGAATACTGGGCA
ATTTCATGTTTCTTCAACACTACATATGCGTATATATACCAATCTAAGTCTGTGCTCCTTCCTTCGTTCT
TCCTTCTGTTCGGAGATTACCGAATCAAAAAAATTTCAAAGAAACCGAAATCAAAAAAAAGAATAAAAAA
AAAATGATGAATTGAATTGAAAAGCTGTGGTATGGTGCACTCTCAGTACAATCTGCTCTGATGCCGCATA
GTTAAGCCAGCCCCGACACCCGCCAACACCCGCTGACGCGCCCTGACGGGCTTGTCTGCTCCCGGCATCC
GCTTACAGACAAGCTGTGACCGTCTCCGGGAGCTGCATGTGTCAGAGGTTTTCACCGTCATCACCGAAAC
GCGCGA
Features (pLannotate 1.2.2; 29 found; start..end, strand, type, name):
     69..1411    +  rep_origin     2μ ori: yeast 2μ plasmid origin of replication
   1438..1542    +  promoter       AmpR promoter: bla
   1543..2403    +  CDS            AmpR: β-lactamase; bla; confers resistance to ampicillin, carbenicillin, and related antibiotics
   2574..3162    +  rep_origin     ori: high-copy-number ColE1/pMB1/pBR322/pUC origin of replication
   3345..3437    +  CDS            lacI (fragment): lac repressor; lacI; The lac repressor binds to the lac operator to inhibit transcription in E. coli. This inhibition can be relieved by adding lactose or isopropyl-β-D-thiogalactopyranoside (IPTG).
   3450..3471    +  protein_bind   CAP binding site: CAP binding activates transcription in the presence of cAMP. E. coli catabolite activator protein
   3486..3516    +  promoter       lac promoter: promoter for the E. coli lac operon
   3524..3540    +  protein_bind   lac operator: The lac repressor binds to the lac operator to inhibit transcription in E. coli. This inhibition can be relieved by adding lactose or isopropyl-β-D-thiogalactopyranoside (IPTG). lac repressor encoded by lacI
   3585..3603    +  promoter       T3 promoter: promoter for bacteriophage T3 RNA polymerase
   3627..4068    +  promoter       GAL1 promoter: S. cerevisiae GAL1; inducible promoter, regulated by Gal4
   4083..4103    +  misc_feature   MCS (fragment): pBluescript multiple cloning site
   4107..4231    +  protein_bind   attR1: mutant version of attR; recombination site for the Gateway® LR reaction LR Clonase™
   4256..4286    +  promoter       lac UV5 promoter: E. coli lac promoter with an "up" mutation
   4310..4339    +  promoter       cat promoter (fragment): promoter of the E. coli cat gene encoding chloramphenicol acetyltransferase
   4340..4999    +  CDS            CmR: chloramphenicol acetyltransferase; cat; confers resistance to chloramphenicol
   5181..5339    +  CDS            ccdA (fragment): CCDA_ECO57 - Also known as H, letA. Experimental evidence at protein level: Swiss-Prot protein existence level 1. Antitoxin component of a type II toxin-antitoxin (TA) system which inhibits the post-segregational killing (PSK) of plasmid-free cells, also referred to as a plasmid addiction system. Binds to and blocks the activity of CcdB; will also remove bound CcdB protein from the CcdB-GyrA complex by forming a CcdA-CcdB complex, a process termed rejuvenation. Functions as a transcriptional corepressor for the ccdAB operon, repression also requires CcdB (By similarity). From Escherichia coli
   5344..5646    +  CDS            ccdB: CCDB_ECOLI - Also known as G, letB, letD. Experimental evidence at protein level: Swiss-Prot protein existence level 1. Toxic component of a type II toxin-antitoxin (TA) system, functioning in plasmid maintainence. Responsible for the post- segregational killing (PSK) of plasmid-free cells, also referred to as a plasmid addiction system. Half-life of over 2 hours. Cell killing by CcdB is accompanied by filamentation, defects in chromosome and plasmid segregation, defects in cell division, formation of anucleate cells, decreased DNA synthesis and plasmid loss. Interferes with the activity of DN
   5690..5814    -  protein_bind   attR2: mutant version of attR; recombination site for the Gateway® LR reaction LR Clonase™
   5818..5845    +  misc_feature   MCS (fragment): pBluescript multiple cloning site
   5846..6562    +  CDS            ECFP: ECFP is a basic (constitutively fluorescent) cyan fluorescent protein published in 1996, derived from Aequorea victoria. It has low acid sensitivity.
   6581..6828    +  terminator     CYC1 terminator: S. cerevisiae CYC1; transcription terminator for CYC1
   6847..6865    -  promoter       T7 promoter: promoter for bacteriophage T7 RNA polymerase
   6873..7028    +  CDS            lacZα (fragment): LacZα fragment of β-galactosidase; lacZ fragment
   7036..7491    +  rep_origin     f1 ori (sequence partly withheld): f1 bacteriophage origin of replication; arrow indicates direction of (+) strand synthesis
   7492..7543    -  misc_feature   bom (fragment): basis of mobility region from pBR322
   7622..8425    -  CDS            URA3: orotidine-5'-phosphate decarboxylase, required for uracil biosynthesis; S. cerevisiae URA3; yeast auxotrophic marker, counterselectable with 5-fluoroorotic acid (5-FOA)
   8426..8641    -  promoter       URA3 promoter: S. cerevisiae URA3
   8656..8705    -  misc_feature   bom (fragment): basis of mobility region from pBR322
   8807..1       -  CDS            rop (fragment) (across the origin): Rop protein, which maintains plasmids at low copy number; rop
