[The description below was written by a language model from this plasmid's Addgene catalogue record and pLannotate feature annotations shown in this document.]
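Description:
pAG426GAL-ccdB-ECFP is an empty Gateway destination vector for inducible protein expression in Saccharomyces cerevisiae, built on the pRS426 backbone and belonging to a suite of yeast Gateway vectors designed for high-throughput genetic analysis. It is an episomal shuttle plasmid of about 8.8 kb. In yeast it replicates from the 2μ origin and is selected through the URA3 auxotrophic marker, which can also be counterselected with 5-fluoroorotic acid. In E. coli it carries a high-copy ColE1/pUC-type origin, an f1 origin and the ampicillin resistance gene. Leftover pBluescript-derived elements (lac promoter/operator, lacZα fragment, T3 and T7 promoters) flank the expression region.

The expression unit consists of the galactose-inducible, Gal4-regulated GAL1 promoter, followed by a Gateway cassette bounded by attR1 and attR2, then an ECFP coding sequence and the CYC1 terminator. The cassette contains a chloramphenicol resistance gene and the ccdB toxin gene, which is why the unrecombined vector must be maintained in a ccdB-tolerant strain under chloramphenicol plus ampicillin selection. In an LR Clonase reaction, an open reading frame from an attL entry clone replaces the CmR/ccdB cassette. Standard E. coli strains are killed by any remaining parental plasmid, so recombinants are enriched. Provided the inserted gene lacks a stop codon and is in frame, it is expressed as a fusion with C-terminal ECFP, giving a cyan fluorescent tag. This suits the vector to studies of protein localisation or expression in yeast under galactose control. The record lists no insert, and the depositor notes that the full sequence is a reference that may not match the physical plasmid exactly.
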