Addgene plasmid #14179: pAG426GAL-ccdB-ECFP
Purpose: (Empty Backbone)
Depositing lab: Susan Lindquist. Depositing organization: Whitehead Institute for Biomedical Research. Publication: A suite of Gateway cloning vectors for high-throughput genetic analysis in Saccharomyces cerevisiae. Alberti S, Gitler AD, Lindquist S. Yeast. 2007 Oct . 24(10):913-9. 10.1002/yea.1502 PubMed 17583893.
Backbone
  Vector backbone: pRS426
  Vector type: Yeast Expression ; Gateway Destination
  Selectable markers: URA3
Growth in bacteria
  Bacterial resistance: Chloramphenicol and Ampicillin, 25 & 100 μg/mL
  Growth temperature: 37°C
  Growth strain: ccdB Survival
  Growth instructions: DB3.1, ccdB Survival
  Copy number: Unknown
Gene/Insert
  Gene/Insert name: None
  Tag / fusion protein: ECFP (C terminal on backbone)
  Cloning method: Gateway Cloning
  Sequencing primers: 5′ GAL1
Terms and licenses: Academic/Nonprofit Terms; Industry Terms: Not Available to Industry
Depositor comments: Type of plasmid: 2-micron. This plasmid contains the Gateway technology from Invitrogen; Invitrogen requires purchasing of Gateway Clonase for carrying out the Gateway recombinational cloning reaction http://www.invitrogen.com Please note that the full plasmid sequence is provided as a reference only, and may not match the exact sequence of the plasmid.
How to cite: pAG426GAL-ccdB-ECFP was a gift from Susan Lindquist (Addgene plasmid # 14179 ; http://n2t.net/addgene:14179 ; RRID:Addgene_14179)
