>Addgene plasmid #14179 | pAG426GAL-ccdB-ECFP | addgene partial sequence | sequence record 20502 | 14179 with pRS_marker
TTCATTCATCATTTTTTTTTTATTCTTTTTTTTGATTTCGGTTTCCTTGAAATTTTTTTGATTCGGTAAT
CTCCGAACAGAAGGAAGAACGAAGGAAGGAGCACAGACTTAGATTGGTATATATACGCATATGTAGTGTT
GAAGAAACATGAAATTGCCCAGTATTCTTAACCCAACTGCACAGAACAAAAACCTGCAGGAAACGAAGAT
AAATCATGTCGAAAGCTACATATAAGGAACGTGCTGCTACTCATCCTAGTCCTGTTGCTGCCAAGCTATT
TAATATCATGCACGAAAAGCAAACAAACTTGTGTGCTTCATTGGATGTTCGTACCACCAAGGAATTACTG
GAGTTAGTTGAAGCATTAGGTCCCAAAATTTGTTTACTAAAAACACATGTGGATATCTTGACTGATTTTT
CCATGGAGGGCACAGTTAAGCCGCTAAAGGCATTATCCGCCAAGTACAATTTTTTACTCTTCGAAGACAG
AAAATTTGCTGACATTGGTAATACAGTCAAATTGCAGTACTCTGCGGGTGTATACAGAATAGCAGAATGG
GCAGACATTACGAATGCACACGGTGTGGTGGGCCCAGGTATTGTTAGCGGTTTGAAGCAGGCGGCAGAAG
AAGTAACAAAGGAACCTAGAGGCCTTTTGATGTTAGCAGAATTGTCATGCAAGGGCTCCCTATCTACTGG
AGAATATACTAAGGGTACTGTTGA
