>Addgene plasmid #14179 | pAG426GAL-ccdB-ECFP | addgene partial sequence | sequence record 20503 | 14179 with GW5
TAAAGTGTAAAGCCTGGGGGTGCCTAATGCGGCCGCCATAGTGACTGGATATGTTGTGTTTTACAGTATT
ATGTAGTCTGTTTTTTATGCAAAATCTAATTTAATATATTGATATTTATATCATTTTACGTTTCTCGTTC
AGCTTTTTTGTACAAACTTGTGATGGGGGATCCACTAGTTCTAGAATCCGGGGTTTTTTCTCCTTGACGT
TAAAGTATAGAGGTATATTAACAATTTTTTGTTGATACTTTTATTACATTTGAATAAGAAGTAATACAAA
CCGAAAATGTTGAAAGTATTAGTTAAAGTGGTTATGCAGTTTTTGCATTTATATATCTGTTAATAGATCA
AAAATCATCGCTTCGCTGATTAATTACCCCAGAAATAAGGCTAAAAAACTAATCGCATTATCATCCTATG
GTTGTTAATTTGATTCGTTCATTTGAAGGTTTGTGGGGCCAGGTTACTGCCAATTTTTCCTCTTCATAAC
CATAAAAGCTAGTATTGTAGAATCTTTATTGTTCGGAGCAGTGCGGCGCGAGGCACATCTGCGTTTCAGG
AACGCGACCGGTGAAGACGAGGACGCACGGAGGAGAGTCTTCCTTCGGAGGGCTGTCACCCGCTCGGCGG
CTTCTAATCCGTACTAGAGCTCCAGCTTTTGTTCCCTTT
