>Addgene plasmid #14179 | pAG426GAL-ccdB-ECFP | addgene partial sequence | sequence record 20504 | 14179 with GW3
CTCGTTATCGGGGAAGAAGTGGCTGATCTCAGCCACCGCGAAAATGACATCAAAAACGCCATTAACCTGA
TGTTCTGGGGAATATAAATGTCAGGCTCCCTTATACACAGCCAGTCTGCAGGTCGACCATAGTGACTGGA
TATGTTGTGTTTTACAGTATTATGTAGTCTGTTTTTTATGCAAAATCTAATTTAATATATTGATATTTAT
ATCATTTTACGTTTCTCGTTCAGCTTTCTTGTACAAAGTGGTGATGGGCTGCAGGAATTCGATATCAAGC
TTAATGGTGAGCAAGGGCGAGGAGCTGTTCACCGGGGTGGTGCCCATCCTGGTCGAGCTGGACGGCGACG
TAAACGGCCACAAGTTCAGCGTGTCCGGCGAGGGCGAGGGCGATGCCACCTACGGCAAGCTGACCCTGAA
GTTCATCTGCACCACCGGCAAGCTGCCCGTGCCCTGGCCCACCCTCGTGACCACCCTGACCTGGGGCGTG
CAGTGCTTCAGCCGCTACCCCGACCACATGAAGCAGCACGACTTCTTCAAGTCCGCCATGCCCGAAGGCT
ACGTCCAGGAGCGCACCATCTTCTTCAAGGACGACGGCAACTACAAGACCCGCGCCGAGGTGAAGTTCGA
GGGCGACACCCTGGTGAACCGCATCGAGCTGA
