>Addgene plasmid #14179 | pAG426GAL-ccdB-ECFP | addgene partial sequence | sequence record 129941 | AmpSeq-F 5'-ctcatgagcggatacatatttgaa-3'
AATAGGGGTTCCGCGCACATTTCCCCGAAAAGTGCCACCTGAACGAAGCATCTGTGCTTCATTTTGTAGA
ACAAAAATGCAACGCGAGAGCGCTAATTTTTCAAACAAAGAATCTGAGCTGCATTTTTACAGAACAGAAA
TGCAACGCGAAAGCGCTATTTTACCAACGAAGAATCTGTGCTTCATTTTTGTAAAACAAAAATGCAACGC
GAGAGCGCTAATTTTTCAAACAAAGAATCTGAGCTGCATTTTTACAGAACAGAAATGCAACGCGAGAGCG
CTATTTTACCAACAAAGAATCTATACTTCTTTTTTGTTCTACAAAAATGCATCCCGAGAGCGCTATTTTT
CTAACAAAGCATCTTAGATTACTTTTTTTCTCCTTTGTGCGCTCTATAATGCAGTCTCTTGATAACTTTT
TGCACTGTAGGTCCGTTAAGGTTAGAAGAAGGCTACTTTGGTGTCTATTTTCTCTTCCATAAAAAAAGCC
TGACTCCACTTCCCGCGTTTACTGATTACTAGCGAAGCTGCGGGTGCATTTTTTCAAGATAAAGGCATCC
CCGATTATATTCTATACCGATGTGGATTGCGCATACTTTGTGAACAGAAAGTGATAGCGTTGATGATTCT
TCATTGGTCAGAAAATTATGAACGGTTTCTTCTATTTTGTCTCTATATACTACGTATAGGAAATGTTTAC
ATTTTCGTATTGTTTTCGATTCACTCTATGAATAGTTCTTACTACAATTTTTTTGTCTAAAGAGTAATAC
TAGAGATAAACAT
